Addgene plasmid #12928: DCT.VV.Orf240
Purpose: This plasmid was designed for screening purposes and may contain discrepancies relative to the current canonical GenBank version of the gene.
Depositing lab: Jack Bennink & Jon Yewdell. Depositing organization: National Institute of Allergy and Infectious Diseases (NIAID). Publication: Identification of poxvirus CD8+ T cell determinants to enable rational design and characterization of smallpox vaccines. Tscharke DC, Karupiah G, Zhou J, Palmore T, Irvine KR, Haeryfar SM, Williams S, Sidney J, Sette A, Bennink JR, Yewdell JW. J Exp Med. 2005 January 3; 201(1): 95–104. 10.1084/jem.20041912 PubMed 15623576.
Backbone
  Vector backbone: pcDNA 3.1D V5-His-TOPO
  Backbone manufacturer: Invitrogen
  Backbone size w/o insert (bp): 5514
  Vector type: Mammalian Expression
  Selectable markers: Neomycin (select with G418)
Growth in bacteria
  Bacterial resistance: Ampicillin, 100 μg/mL
  Growth temperature: 37°C
  Growth strain: DH5alpha
  Copy number: High Copy
Gene/Insert
  Gene/Insert name: VV.Orf240
  Species: Vaccinia Virus
  Insert size (bp): 216
  Cloning method: Restriction Enzyme; 5′ cloning site BamHI (not destroyed); 3′ cloning site BamHI (not destroyed)
  Sequencing primers: 5′ Universal T7
Terms and licenses: Academic/Nonprofit Terms; Industry Terms: Not Available to Industry
Depositor comments: Please see the Vaccinia kit page ( https://www.addgene.org/vvorf/ ) for more information. The kit page contains the supplemental VVOrfData spreadsheet, which includes important information about this plasmid. The plasmid and insert names provided here relate only to this library. The name of the ORF (if present) in VACV strain Copenhagen and the name of the ORF (if annotated) in VACV strain WR sequence can be found in VVOrfData spreadsheet. Please note that the amino acid sequence given for each ORF in the spreadsheet may contain some errors. Additionally, changes from the expected sequence may be present in these plasmids. Please see Addgene's quality control sequence and sequencing notes in the VVOrfData spreadsheet before ordering this plasmid.
How to cite: DCT.VV.Orf240 was a gift from Jack Bennink & Jon Yewdell (Addgene plasmid # 12928 ; http://n2t.net/addgene:12928 ; RRID:Addgene_12928)
