[The description below was written by a language model from this plasmid's Addgene catalogue record.]
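Description:
DCT.VV.Orf240 is a mammalian expression plasmid built on the commercial pcDNA 3.1D V5-His-TOPO backbone (about 5.5 kb without insert) and carrying a short, 216 bp open reading frame from vaccinia virus. It is one member of a library of vaccinia ORF clones. The "Orf240" designation is internal to that library and does not by itself correspond to the standard gene names used for the Copenhagen or WR strains; that mapping is held in supplementary library documentation and is not stated in the record. The plasmid is maintained at high copy in E. coli under ampicillin selection, and it carries a neomycin resistance marker that allows G418 selection of transfected mammalian cells.

The insert is recorded as flanked by BamHI sites at both ends, both retained, and it can be sequenced from the upstream T7 primer site. No feature table is provided, so the regulatory elements are not listed explicitly. Vectors of the pcDNA3.1 family normally drive the insert from the CMV immediate-early promoter, and this backbone offers C-terminal V5 and His tags, but the record does not say whether the ORF is in frame with them.

The collection was made for screening, and the associated work concerned identifying poxvirus CD8+ T cell determinants to inform smallpox vaccine design and characterization. This is consistent with expressing individual viral ORFs in mammalian cells to test for recognition by T cells. The depositors caution that the clone may differ from the canonical reference sequence of the gene, so the insert should be checked against the available quality control sequence data before it is relied upon.
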