>Addgene plasmid #12928 | DCT.VV.Orf240 | addgene partial sequence | sequence record 19317 | T7 5'-TAATACGACTCACTATAGGG-3'
GCTCGGATCCAGTACCCTTCACCGAATTCCAGCTGACCACCATGAATAGTATTCCGGTGCCAACGCTTAC
AGAAACATCGCGTTCATTCATCATTATACCATTAAGTGTATCCATCACCCATTGTTTAACACGTGATTCA
TTTGGCATAGTACGTACTATATCATCGAACGGTATAACGGCGCATCTTGTAAATAGCCTGTATATATTAT
GTAATATGGCGTTACTTCTTCCATACACAATAAATCTCTTGTTATAAGCAATTCCCGGGGATCCGAATAA
AGGGTCAAGACAATTCTGCAGATATCCAGCACAGTGGCGGCCGCTCGAGTCTAGAGGGCCCGCGGTTCGA
AGGTAAGCCTATCCCTAACCCTCTCCTCGGTCTCGATTCTACGCGTACCGGTCATCATCACCATCACCAT
TGAGTTTAAACCCGCTGATCAGCCTCGACTGTGCCTTCTAGTTGCCAGCCATCTGTTGTTTGCCCCTCCC
CCGTGCCTTCCTTGACCCTGGAAGGTGCCACTCCCACTGTCCTTTCCTAATAAAATGAGGAAATTGCATC
GCATTGTCTGAGTAGGTGTCTTCTATTCTGGGG
